Addgene plasmid #74724: pdRBFC-NS1-YC
Purpose: Express C-terminal YC fused influenza A virus partial NS1 protein (27-236 nt) for dsRNA labeling
Depositing organization: Agriculture and Agri-Food Canada, London, ON. Publication: Visualizing double-stranded RNA distribution and dynamics in living cells by dsRNA binding-dependent fluorescence complementation. Cheng X, Deng P, Cui H, Wang A. Virology. 2015 Nov;485:439-51. doi: 10.1016/j.virol.2015.08.023. Epub 2015 Sep 7. PubMed 26351203.
Backbone
  Vector backbone: pEarley-202
  Backbone manufacturer: The Plant Journal (2006) 45, 616–629
  Total vector size (bp): 10757
  Vector type: Plant Expression ; double-stranded RNA labeling
  Selectable markers: Basta
Growth in bacteria
  Bacterial resistance: Kanamycin, 50 μg/mL
  Growth temperature: 37°C
  Growth strain: DH5alpha
  Copy number: High Copy
Gene/Insert
  Gene/Insert name: Influenza A virus NS1 protein, partial (alt name: NS1)
  Species: Virus
  Insert size (bp): 210
  Promoter: CaMV 35S
  Tag / fusion protein: FLAG; YFP C-terminal half domain
  Cloning method: Gateway Cloning
  Sequencing primers: 5′ 35S-F: CGCAAGACCCTTCCTCTATATAAGGAA; 3′ OSC-R: ATCTCATTAAAGCAGGACTCTAGGG
Terms and licenses: Academic/Nonprofit Terms; Industry Terms: Not Available to Industry
How to cite: pdRBFC-NS1-YC was a gift from (Addgene plasmid # 74724 ; http://n2t.net/addgene:74724 ; RRID:Addgene_74724)
