[The description below was written by a language model from this plasmid's Addgene catalogue record, the feature table of its GenBank file and pLannotate feature annotations shown in this document.]
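Description:
pdRBFC-NS1-YC is a plant binary (T-DNA) expression vector built on the Gateway-compatible pEarley-202 backbone. It is one component of a dsRNA binding-dependent fluorescence complementation system for visualizing double-stranded RNA in living plant cells. The backbone carries a ColE1/pBR322-type origin with a bom site for high-copy maintenance in E. coli. It also carries the pVS1 oriV with RepA and StaA, which allow replication and stable maintenance in Agrobacterium. A kanamycin resistance gene provides bacterial selection. Between the nopaline-type left and right T-DNA borders sits a bar (phosphinothricin acetyltransferase) cassette under the mannopine synthase promoter and terminator, giving Basta/glufosinate selection in plants.

The expression cassette, also within the T-DNA, uses the CaMV 35S promoter followed by the TMV Ω translational enhancer and ends with the octopine synthase terminator. It encodes a single fusion protein with an N-terminal FLAG epitope, a 210 bp partial influenza A virus NS1 sequence, and the C-terminal fragment of a yellow fluorescent protein (YC; annotated by similarity as a Venus VC155-type BiFC fragment). The NS1 insert is flanked by attB1 and attB2 sites left by Gateway recombination. By the recorded purpose, the NS1 fragment directs the fusion to dsRNA. The YC half should not fluoresce by itself. Signal is expected only when it is brought close to a complementary N-terminal YFP half on a partner dsRNA-binding fusion, which this record does not describe.

The catalogue lists a total size of 10,757 bp, whereas the deposited GenBank record and the sequencing result are about 10.59 kb. The feature layouts of those two sequence records agree closely.
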