LOCUS       pDRBFC-NS1-YC 10586 bp DNA linear 01-APR-2016
FEATURES             Location/Qualifiers
     misc_feature    3346..4072
                     /note="OCS terminator"
     misc_feature    4309..4333
                     /note="RB"
     misc_feature    5..25
                     /note="LB"
     CDS             complement(373..924)
                     /note="Bar"
                     /translation=""
     misc_feature    2229..2649
                     /note="35S promoter"
     CDS             2737..2763
                     /note="FLAG"
                     /translation="MDYKDDDDK"
     CDS             2794..3003
                     /note="NS1"
                     /translation="MDPNTVSSFQVDCFLWHVRKRVADQELGDAPFLDRLRRDQKSLRG
                     RGSTLGLDIETATRAGKQIVERILK"
     CDS             3085..3279
                     /note="YC"
                     /translation="GSVQLADHYQQNTPIGDGPVLLPDNHYLSYQSALSKDPNEKRDHM
                     VLLEFVTAAGITLGMDELYK"
     CDS             2737..3279
                     /note="FLAG-NS1-YC fusion protein"
                     /translation="MDYKDDDDKITSLYKKAGFMDPNTVSSFQVDCFLWHVRKRVADQE
                     LGDAPFLDRLRRDQKSLRGRGSTLGLDIETATRAGKQIVERILKDPAFLYKVVPRPACK
                     IPNDLKQKVMNHGSVQLADHYQQNTPIGDGPVLLPDNHYLSYQSALSKDPNEKRDHMVL
                     LEFVTAAGITLGMDELYK"
     source          1..10586
                     /dnas_title="pDRBFC-NS1-YC vector"
ORIGIN
        1 tggcaggata tattgtggtg taaacaaatt gacgcttaga caacttaata acacattgcg
       61 gacgttttta atgtactgaa ttaacgccga attaattcga gctcgGATCT GATAATTTAT
      121 TTGAAAATTC ATAAGAAAAG CAAACGTTAC ATGAATTGAT GAAACAATAC AAAGACAGAT
      181 AAAGCCACGC ACATTTAGGA TATTGGCCGA GATTACTGAA TATTGAGTAA GATCACGGAA
      241 TTTCTGACAG GAGCATGTCT TCAATTCAGC CCAAATGGCA GTTGAAATAC TCAAACCGCC
      301 CCATATGCAG GAGCGGATCA TTCATTGTTT GTTTGGTTGC CTTTGCCAAC ATGGGAGTCC
      361 AAGATTCTGC AGTCAAATCT CGGTGACGGG CAGGACCGGA CGGGGCGGTA CCGGCAGGCT
      421 GAAGTCCAGC TGCCAGAAAC CCACGTCATG CCAGTTCCCG TGCTTGAAGC CGGCCGCCCG
      481 CAGCATGCCG CGGGGGGCAT ATCCGAGCGC CTCGTGCATG CGCACGCTCG GGTCGTTGGG
      541 CAGCCCGATG ACAGCGACCA CGCTCTTGAA GCCCTGTGCC TCCAGGGACT TCAGCAGGTG
      601 GGTGTAGAGC GTGGAGCCCA GTCCCGTCCG CTGGTGGCGG GGGGAGACGT ACACGGTCGA
      661 CTCGGCCGTC CAGTCGTAGG CGTTGCGTGC CTTCCAGGGG CCCGCGTAGG CGATGCCGGC
      721 GACCTCGCCG TCCACCTCGG CGACGAGCCA GGGATAGCGC TCCCGCAGAC GGACGAGGTC
      781 GTCCGTCCAC TCCTGCGGTT CCTGCGGCTC GGTACGGAAG TTGACCGTGC TTGTCTCGAT
      841 GTAGTGGTTG ACGATGGTGC AGACCGCCGG CATGTCCGCC TCGGTGGCAC GGCGGATGTC
      901 GGCCGGGCGT CGTTCTGGGC TCATCGATTC GATTTGGTGT ATCGAGATTG GTTATGAAAT
      961 TCAGATGCTA GTGTAATGTA TTGGTAATTT GGGAAGATAT AATAGGAAGC AAGGCTATTT
     1021 ATCCATTTCT GAAAAGGCGA AATGGCGTCA CCGCGAGCGT CACGCGCATT CCGTTCTTGC
     1081 TGTAAAGCGT TGTTTGGTAC ACTTTTGACT AGCGAGGCTT GGCGTGTCAG CGTATCTATT
     1141 CAAAAGTCGT TAATGGCTGC GGATCAAGAA AAAGTTGGAA TAGAAACAGA ATACCCGCGA
     1201 AATTCAGGCC CGGTTGCCAT GTCCTACACG CCGAAATAAA CGACCAAATT AGTAGAAAAA
     1261 TAAAAACTGA CTCGGATACT TACGTCACGT CTTGCGCACT GATTTGAAAA ATCTCAGaat
     1321 TCCAATCCCA CAAAAAtCTG AgCtTAaCAG caCAGTTGCT CCTCTCAGAG caGAATCGGG
     1381 TATTCAACAC CCTCATAtCA ACTACTACGT tGTGTATAAC GGtCCaCATG CCGGTATATA
     1441 CGATGACTGG GGTTGTACAA AGGCgGCAAC AAACGGcGTT CCCGGAGTTG CaCAcAAGAA
     1501 aTTTGCCACT ATTACAGAGG CAAGAGCAGC AGCTGACGCG TAcACAACAA GTCAGCAAAC
     1561 AGAcAGGTTG AACTTCATCC CCAAAGGAGA AGCTCAACTC AAGCCCAAGA GCTTTGCtAA
     1621 GGCCCTAACA AGCCCACCAA AGCAAAAAGC CCACTGgCTC ACGCTAGGAA CCAAAAGGCC
     1681 CAGCAGTGAT CCAGCCCCAA AAGAGAtCTC CTTTGCCCCG GAGATTACAA TGGACGATTT
     1741 CCTCTATCTT TACGATCTAG GAAGGAAGTT CGAAGGTGAA GGTGACGACA CTATGTTCAC
     1801 CACTGATAAT GAGAAGGTTA GCCTCTTCAA TTTCAGAAAG AATGCTGACC CACAGATGGT
     1861 TAGAGAGGCC TACGCAGCAG GTCTCATCAA GACGATCTAC CCGAGTAACA ATCTCCAGGA
     1921 GATCAAATAC CTTCCCAAGA AGGTTAAAGA TGCAGTCAAA AGATTCAGGA CTAATTGCAT
     1981 CAAGAACACA GAGAAAGACA TATTTCTCAA GATCAGAAGT ACTATTCCAG TATGGACGAT
     2041 TCAAGGCTTG CTTCATAAAC CAAGGCAAGT AATAGAGATT GGAGTCTCTA AAAAGGTAGT
     2101 TCCTACTGAA TCTAAGGCCA TGCATGGAGT CTAAGATTCA AATCGAGGAT CTAACAGAAC
     2161 TCGCCGTGAA GACTGGCGAA CAGTTCATAC AGAGTCTTTT ACGACTCAAT GACAAGAAGA
     2221 AAATCTTCGT CAACATGGTG GAGCACGACA CTCTGGTCTA CTCCAAAAAT GTCAAAGATA
     2281 CAGTCTCAGA AGACCAAAGG GCTATTGAGA CTTTTCAACA AAGGATAATT TCGGGAAACC
     2341 TCCTCGGATT CCATTGCCCA GCTATCTGTC ACTTCATCGA AAGGACAGTA GAAAAGGAAG
     2401 GTGGCTCCTA CAAATGCCAT CATTGCGATA AAGGAAAGGC TATCATTCAA GATCTCTCTG
     2461 CCGACAGTGG TCCCAAAGAT GGACCCCCAC CCACGAGGAG CATCGTGGAA AAAGAAGACG
     2521 TTCCAACCAC GTCTTCAAAG CAAGTGGATT GATGTGACAT CTCCACTGAC GTAAGGGATG
     2581 ACGCACAATC CCACTATCCT TCGCAAGACC CTTCCTCTAT ATAAGGAAGT TCATTTCATT
     2641 TGGAGAGGAC ACGCTCGAGT ATAAGAGCTC TATTTTTACA ACAATTACCA ACAACAACAA
     2701 ACAACAAACA ACATTACAAT TACATTTACA ATTACCATGG ACTACAAAGA CGATGACGAC
     2761 AAAATCACAA GTTTGTACAA AAAAGCAGGC TTCATGGATC CAAACACTGT GTCAAGCTTT
     2821 CAGGTAGATT GCTTTCTTTG GCATGTCCGC AAACGAGTTG CAGACCAAGA ACTAGGTGAT
     2881 GCCCCATTCC TTGATCGGCT TCGCCGAGAT CAGAAATCCC TAAGAGGAAG GGGCAGCACC
     2941 CTCGGTCTGG ACATCGAGAC AGCCACACGT GCTGGAAAGC AGATAGTGGA GCGGATTCTG
     3001 AAAGACCCAG CTTTCTTGTA CAAAGTGGTG CCTAGGCCTG CTTGTAAGAT CCCTAACGAC
     3061 CTCAAGCAGA AAGTCATGAA CCACGGCAGC GTGCAGCTCG CCGACCACTA CCAGCAGAAC
     3121 ACCCCCATCG GCGACGGCCC CGTGCTGCTG CCCGACAACC ACTACCTGAG CTACCAGTCC
     3181 GCCCTGAGCA AAGACCCCAA CGAGAAGCGC GATCACATGG TCCTGCTGGA GTTCGTGACC
     3241 GCCGCCGGGA TCACTCTCGG CATGGACGAG CTGTACAAGT GACCTAGGTG AGTCTAGAGA
     3301 GTTAATTCTA GGTGAGTCTA GAGAGTTAAT TAAGACCCGG GACTAgtccc tagagtcctg
     3361 ctttaatgag atatgcgaga cgcctatgat cgcatgatat ttgctttcaa ttctgttgtg
     3421 cacgttgtaa aaaacctgag catgtgtagc tcagatcctt accgccggtt tcggttcatt
     3481 ctaatgaata tatcacccgt tactatcgta tttttatgaa taatattctc cgttcaattt
     3541 actgattgta ccctactact tatatgtaca atattaaaat gaaaacaata tattgtgctg
     3601 aataggttta tagcgacatc tatgatagag cgccacaata acaaacaatt gcgttttatt
     3661 attacaaatc caattttaaa aaaagcggca gaaccggtca aacctaaaag actgattaca
     3721 taaatcttat tcaaatttca aaagtgcccc aggggctagt atctacgaca caccgagcgg
     3781 cgaactaata acgctcactg aagggaactc cggttccccg ccggcgcgca tgggtgagat
     3841 tccttgaagt tgagtattgg ccgtccgctc taccgaaagt tacgggcacc attcaacccg
     3901 gtccagcacg gcggccgggt aaccgacttg ctgccccgag aattatgcag catttttttg
     3961 gtgtatgtgg gccccaaatg aagtgcaggt caaaccttga cagtgacgac aaatcgttgg
     4021 gcgggtccag ggcgaatttt gcgacaacat gtcgaggctc agcaggacct gcaggcatgc
     4081 aagcttggca ctggccgtcg ttttacaacg tcgtgactgg gaaaaccctg gcgttaccca
     4141 acttaatcgc cttgcagcac atcccccttt cgccagctgg cgtaatagcg aagaggcccg
     4201 caccgatcgc ccttcccaac agttgcgcag cctgaatggc gaatgctaga gcagcttgag
     4261 cttggatcag attgtcgttt cccgccttca gtttaaacta tcagtgtttg acaggatata
     4321 ttggcgggta aacctaagag aaaagagcgt ttattagaat aacggatatt taaaagggcg
     4381 tgaaaaggtt tatccgttcg tccatttgta tgtgcatgcc aaccacaggg ttcccctcgg
     4441 gatcaaagta ctttgatcca acccctccgc tgctatagtg cagtcggctt ctgacgttca
     4501 gtgcagccgt cttctgaaaa cgacatgtcg cacaagtcct aagttacgcg acaggctgcc
     4561 gccctgccct tttcctggcg ttttcttgtc gcgtgtttta gtcgcataaa gtagaatact
     4621 tgcgactaga accggagaca ttacgccatg aacaagagcg ccgccgctgg cctgctgggc
     4681 tatgcccgcg tcagcaccga cgaccaggac ttgaccaacc aacgggccga actgcacgcg
     4741 gccggctgca ccaagctgtt ttccgagaag atcaccggca ccaggcgcga ccgcccggag
     4801 ctggccagga tgcttgacca cctacgccct ggcgacgttg tgacagtgac caggctagac
     4861 cgcctggccc gcagcacccg cgacctactg gacattgccg agcgcatcca ggaggccggc
     4921 gcgggcctgc gtagcctggc agagccgtgg gccgacacca ccacgccggc cggccgcatg
     4981 gtgttgaccg tgttcgccgg cattgccgag ttcgagcgtt ccctaatcat cgaccgcacc
     5041 cggagcgggc gcgaggccgc caaggcccga ggcgtgaagt ttggcccccg ccctaccctc
     5101 accccggcac agatcgcgca cgcccgcgag ctgatcgacc aggaaggccg caccgtgaaa
     5161 gaggcggctg cactgcttgg cgtgcatcgc tcgaccctgt accgcgcact tgagcgcagc
     5221 gaggaagtga cgcccaccga ggccaggcgg cgcggtgcct tccgtgagga cgcattgacc
     5281 gaggccgacg ccctggcggc cgccgagaat gaacgccaag aggaacaagc atgaaaccgc
     5341 accaggacgg ccaggacgaa ccgtttttca ttaccgaaga gatcgaggcg gagatgatcg
     5401 cggccgggta cgtgttcgag ccgcccgcgc acgtctcaac cgtgcggctg catgaaatcc
     5461 tggccggttt gtctgatgcc aagctggcgg cctggccggc cagcttggcc gctgaagaaa
     5521 ccgagcgccg ccgtctaaaa aggtgatgtg tatttgagta aaacagcttg cgtcatgcgg
     5581 tcgctgcgta tatgatgcga tgagtaaata aacaaatacg caaggggaac gcatgaaggt
     5641 tatcgctgta cttaaccaga aaggcgggtc aggcaagacg accatcgcaa cccatctagc
     5701 ccgcgccctg caactcgccg gggccgatgt tctgttagtc gattccgatc cccagggcag
     5761 tgcccgcgat tgggcggccg tgcgggaaga tcaaccgcta accgttgtcg gcatcgaccg
     5821 cccgacgatt gaccgcgacg tgaaggccat cggccggcgc gacttcgtag tgatcgacgg
     5881 agcgccccag gcggcggact tggctgtgtc cgcgatcaag gcagccgact tcgtgctgat
     5941 tccggtgcag ccaagccctt acgacatatg ggccaccgcc gacctggtgg agctggttaa
     6001 gcagcgcatt gaggtcacgg atggaaggct acaagcggcc tttgtcgtgt cgcgggcgat
     6061 caaaggcacg cgcatcggcg gtgaggttgc cgaggcgctg gccgggtacg agctgcccat
     6121 tcttgagtcc cgtatcacgc agcgcgtgag ctacccaggc actgccgccg ccggcacaac
     6181 cgttcttgaa tcagaacccg agggcgacgc tgcccgcgag gtccaggcgc tggccgctga
     6241 aattaaatca aaactcattt gagttaatga ggtaaagaga aaatgagcaa aagcacaaac
     6301 acgctaagtg ccggccgtcc gagcgcacgc agcagcaagg ctgcaacgtt ggccagcctg
     6361 gcagacacgc cagccatgaa gcgggtcaac tttcagttgc cggcggagga tcacaccaag
     6421 ctgaagatgt acgcggtacg ccaaggcaag accattaccg agctgctatc tgaatacatc
     6481 gcgcagctac cagagtaaat gagcaaatga ataaatgagt agatgaattt tagcggctaa
     6541 aggaggcggc atggaaaatc aagaacaacc aggcaccgac gccgtggaat gccccatgtg
     6601 tggaggaacg ggcggttggc caggcgtaag cggctgggtt gtctgccggc cctgcaatgg
     6661 cactggaacc cccaagcccg aggaatcggc gtgacggtcg caaaccatcc ggcccggtac
     6721 aaatcggcgc ggcgctgggt gatgacctgg tggagaagtt gaaggccgcg caggccgccc
     6781 agcggcaacg catcgaggca gaagcacgcc ccggtgaatc gtggcaagcg gccgctgatc
     6841 gaatccgcaa agaatcccgg caaccgccgg cagccggtgc gccgtcgatt aggaagccgc
     6901 ccaagggcga cgagcaacca gattttttcg ttccgatgct ctatgacgtg ggcacccgcg
     6961 atagtcgcag catcatggac gtggccgttt tccgtctgtc gaagcgtgac cgacgagctg
     7021 gcgaggtgat ccgctacgag cttccagacg ggcacgtaga ggtttccgca gggccggccg
     7081 gcatggccag tgtgtgggat tacgacctgg tactgatggc ggtttcccat ctaaccgaat
     7141 ccatgaaccg ataccgggaa gggaagggag acaagcccgg ccgcgtgttc cgtccacacg
     7201 ttgcggacgt actcaagttc tgccggcgag ccgatggcgg aaagcagaaa gacgacctgg
     7261 tagaaacctg cattcggtta aacaccacgc acgttgccat gcagcgtacg aagaaggcca
     7321 agaacggccg cctggtgacg gtatccgagg gtgaagcctt gattagccgc tacaagatcg
     7381 taaagagcga aaccgggcgg ccggagtaca tcgagatcga gctagctgat tggatgtacc
     7441 gcgagatcac agaaggcaag aacccggacg tgctgacggt tcaccccgat tactttttga
     7501 tcgatcccgg catcggccgt tttctctacc gcctggcacg ccgcgccgca ggcaaggcag
     7561 aagccagatg gttgttcaag acgatctacg aacgcagtgg cagcgccgga gagttcaaga
     7621 agttctgttt caccgtgcgc aagctgatcg ggtcaaatga cctgccggag tacgatttga
     7681 aggaggaggc ggggcaggct ggcccgatcc tagtcatgcg ctaccgcaac ctgatcgagg
     7741 gcgaagcatc cgccggttcc taatgtacgg agcagatgct agggcaaatt gccctagcag
     7801 gggaaaaagg tcgaaaaggt ctctttcctg tggatagcac gtacattggg aacccaaagc
     7861 cgtacattgg gaaccggaac ccgtacattg ggaacccaaa gccgtacatt gggaaccggt
     7921 cacacatgta agtgactgat ataaaagaga aaaaaggcga tttttccgcc taaaactctt
     7981 taaaacttat taaaactctt aaaacccgcc tggcctgtgc ataactgtct ggccagcgca
     8041 cagccgaaga gctgcaaaaa gcgcctaccc ttcggtcgct gcgctcccta cgccccgccg
     8101 cttcgcgtcg gcctatcgcg gccgctggcc gctcaaaaat ggctggccta cggccaggca
     8161 atctaccagg gcgcggacaa gccgcgccgt cgccactcga ccgccggcgc ccacatcaag
     8221 gcaccctgcc tcgcgcgttt cggtgatgac ggtgaaaacc tctgacacat gcagctcccg
     8281 gagacggtca cagcttgtct gtaagcggat gccgggagca gacaagcccg tcagggcgcg
     8341 tcagcgggtg ttggcgggtg tcggggcgca gccatgaccc agtcacgtag cgatagcgga
     8401 gtgtatactg gcttaactat gcggcatcag agcagattgt actgagagtg caccatatgc
     8461 ggtgtgaaat accgcacaga tgcgtaagga gaaaataccg catcaggcgc tcttccgctt
     8521 cctcgctcac tgactcgctg cgctcggtcg ttcggctgcg gcgagcggta tcagctcact
     8581 caaaggcggt aatacggtta tccacagaat caggggataa cgcaggaaag aacatgtgag
     8641 caaaaggcca gcaaaaggcc aggaaccgta aaaaggccgc gttgctggcg tttttccata
     8701 ggctccgccc ccctgacgag catcacaaaa atcgacgctc aagtcagagg tggcgaaacc
     8761 cgacaggact ataaagatac caggcgtttc cccctggaag ctccctcgtg cgctctcctg
     8821 ttccgaccct gccgcttacc ggatacctgt ccgcctttct cccttcggga agcgtggcgc
     8881 tttctcatag ctcacgctgt aggtatctca gttcggtgta ggtcgttcgc tccaagctgg
     8941 gctgtgtgca cgaacccccc gttcagcccg accgctgcgc cttatccggt aactatcgtc
     9001 ttgagtccaa cccggtaaga cacgacttat cgccactggc agcagccact ggtaacagga
     9061 ttagcagagc gaggtatgta ggcggtgcta cagagttctt gaagtggtgg cctaactacg
     9121 gctacactag aaggacagta tttggtatct gcgctctgct gaagccagtt accttcggaa
     9181 aaagagttgg tagctcttga tccggcaaac aaaccaccgc tggtagcggt ggtttttttg
     9241 tttgcaagca gcagattacg cgcagaaaaa aaggatctca agaagatcct ttgatctttt
     9301 ctacggggtc tgacgctcag tggaacgaaa actcacgtta agggattttg gtcatgcatt
     9361 ctaggtacta aaacaattca tccagtaaaa tataatattt tattttctcc caatcaggct
     9421 tgatccccag taagtcaaaa aatagctcga catactgttc ttccccgata tcctccctga
     9481 tcgaccggac gcagaaggca atgtcatacc acttgtccgc cctgccgctt ctcccaagat
     9541 caataaagcc acttactttg ccatctttca caaagatgtt gctgtctccc aggtcgccgt
     9601 gggaaaagac aagttcctct tcgggctttt ccgtctttaa aaaatcatac agctcgcgcg
     9661 gatctttaaa tggagtgtct tcttcccagt tttcgcaatc cacatcggcc agatcgttat
     9721 tcagtaagta atccaattcg gctaagcggc tgtctaagct attcgtatag ggacaatccg
     9781 atatgtcgat ggagtgaaag agcctgatgc actccgcata cagctcgata atcttttcag
     9841 ggctttgttc atcttcatac tcttccgagc aaaggacgcc atcggcctca ctcatgagca
     9901 gattgctcca gccatcatgc cgttcaaagt gcaggacctt tggaacaggc agctttcctt
     9961 ccagccatag catcatgtcc ttttcccgtt ccacatcata ggtggtccct ttataccggc
    10021 tgtccgtcat ttttaaatat aggttttcat tttctcccac cagcttatat accttagcag
    10081 gagacattcc ttccgtatct tttacgcagc ggtatttttc gatcagtttt ttcaattccg
    10141 gtgatattct cattttagcc atttattatt tccttcctct tttctacagt atttaaagat
    10201 accccaagaa gctaattata acaagacgaa ctccaattca ctgttccttg cattctaaaa
    10261 ccttaaatac cagaaaacag ctttttcaaa gttgttttca aagttggcgt ataacatagt
    10321 atcgacggag ccgattttga aaccgcggtg atcacaggca gcaacgctct gtcatcgtta
    10381 caatcaacat gctaccctcc gcgagatcat ccgtgtttca aacccggcag cttagttgcc
    10441 gttcttccga atagcatcgg taacatgagc aaagtctgcc gccttacaac ggctctcccg
    10501 ctgacgccgt cccggactga tgggctgcct gtatcgagtg gtgattttgt gccgagctgc
    10561 cggtcgggga gctgttggct ggctgg
//
