Features (pLannotate 1.2.2; 24 found; start..end, strand, type, name):
      1..25      +  misc_feature   LB T-DNA repeat: left border repeat from nopaline C58 T-DNA
    111..363     -  terminator     MAS terminator: mannopine synthase terminator
    376..924     -  CDS            bar: PAT_STRHY - Experimental evidence at protein level: Swiss-Prot protein existence level 1. Inactivates phosphinothricin (PPT) by transfer of an acetyl group from acetyl CoA. Can also acetylate demethylphosphinothricin but not PTT or glutamate. This enzyme is an effector of phosphinothricin tripeptide (PTT or bialaphos) resistance. From Streptomyces hygroscopicus. Introduced by genetic manipulation and expressed in glufosinate-tolerant maize by Dekalb Genetics.
    930..1310    -  promoter       MAS promoter: mannopine synthase promoter (Velten et al., 1984)
   1310..2122    +  CDS            IBMP_CAMVB (fragment): Experimental evidence at protein level: Swiss-Prot protein existence level 1. Enhances the ribosomal termination-reinitiation event leading to the translation of major open reading frames on the polycistronic viral RNAs. From Cauliflower mosaic virus (strain Bari 1) (CaMV).
   2306..2651    +  promoter       CaMV 35S promoter: strong constitutive promoter from cauliflower mosaic virus
   2681..2735    +  misc_feature   TMV Ω: translational enhancer from the tobacco mosaic virus 5'-leader sequence (Gallie et al., 1988)
   2739..2759    +  CDS            3xFLAG (fragment): three tandem FLAG® epitope tags
   2767..2791    +  protein_bind   attB1: mutant version of attB; recombination site for the Gateway® BP reaction BP Clonase™
   2797..3009    +  CDS            NS (fragment): NS1_I33A0 - Experimental evidence at protein level: Swiss-Prot protein existence level 1. Inhibits post-transcriptional processing of cellular pre- mRNA, by binding and inhibiting two cellular proteins that are required for the 3'-end processing of cellular pre-mRNAs: the 30 kDa cleavage and polyadenylation specificity factor/CPSF4 and the poly(A)-binding protein 2/PABPN1. In turn, unprocessed 3' end pre-mRNAs accumulate in the host nucleus and are no longer exported to the cytoplasm. Cellular protein synthesis is thereby shut off very early after virus infection. Viral protein synthesis is no
   3008..3032    -  protein_bind   attB2: mutant version of attB; recombination site for the Gateway® BP reaction BP Clonase™
   3086..3282    +  CDS            VC155 (fragment): C-terminal fragment of mVenus for use in bimolecular fluorescence complementation (BiFC) (Kodama and Hu, 2010)
   3361..4068    +  terminator     OCS terminator: octopine synthase terminator
   4069..4089    +  misc_feature   MCS (fragment): pUC18/19 multiple cloning site
   4092..4246    +  CDS            lacZα (fragment): LacZα fragment of β-galactosidase; lacZ fragment
   4312..4336    +  misc_feature   RB T-DNA repeat: right border repeat from nopaline C58 T-DNA
   4676..5077    +  CDS            Y4CG_SINFN (fragment): Protein inferred from homology: Swiss-Prot protein existence level 3. From Sinorhizobium fredii (strain NBRC 101917 / NGR234).
   5637..6266    +  CDS            pVS1 StaA: stability protein from the Pseudomonas plasmid pVS1 (Heeb et al., 2000)
   6695..7768    +  CDS            pVS1 RepA: replication protein from the Pseudomonas plasmid pVS1 (Heeb et al., 2000)
   7834..8028    +  rep_origin     pVS1 oriV: origin of replication for the Pseudomonas plasmid pVS1 (Heeb et al., 2000)
   8231..8270    +  CDS            rop (fragment): Rop protein, which maintains plasmids at low copy number; rop
   8372..8512    +  misc_feature   bom: basis of mobility region from pBR322
   8698..9286    -  rep_origin     ori: high-copy-number ColE1/pMB1/pBR322/pUC origin of replication
   9373..10167   -  CDS            KanR: aminoglycoside phosphotransferase; aphA-3; confers resistance to kanamycin
>Addgene plasmid #74724 | pdRBFC-NS1-YC | addgene full sequence | sequence record 367138 | Addgene NGS Result
TGGCAGGATATATTGTGGTGTAAACAAATTGACGCTTAGACAACTTAATAACACATTGCGGACGTTTTTA
ATGTACTGAATTAACGCCGAATTAATTCGAGCTCGGATCTGATAATTTATTTGAAAATTCATAAGAAAAG
CAAACGTTACATGAATTGATGAAACAATACAAAGACAGATAAAGCCACGCACATTTAGGATATTGGCCGA
GATTACTGAATATTGAGTAAGATCACGGAATTTCTGACAGGAGCATGTCTTCAATTCAGCCCAAATGGCA
GTTGAAATACTCAAACCGCCCCATATGCAGGAGCGGATCATTCATTGTTTGTTTGGTTGCCTTTGCCAAC
ATGGGAGTCCAAGATTCTGCAGTCAAATCTCGGTGACGGGCAGGACCGGACGGGGCGGTACCGGCAGGCT
GAAGTCCAGCTGCCAGAAACCCACGTCATGCCAGTTCCCGTGCTTGAAGCCGGCCGCCCGCAGCATGCCG
CGGGGGGCATATCCGAGCGCCTCGTGCATGCGCACGCTCGGGTCGTTGGGCAGCCCGATGACAGCGACCA
CGCTCTTGAAGCCCTGTGCCTCCAGGGACTTCAGCAGGTGGGTGTAGAGCGTGGAGCCCAGTCCCGTCCG
CTGGTGGCGGGGGGAGACGTACACGGTCGACTCGGCCGTCCAGTCGTAGGCGTTGCGTGCCTTCCAGGGG
CCCGCGTAGGCGATGCCGGCGACCTCGCCGTCCACCTCGGCGACGAGCCAGGGATAGCGCTCCCGCAGAC
GGACGAGGTCGTCCGTCCACTCCTGCGGTTCCTGCGGCTCGGTACGGAAGTTGACCGTGCTTGTCTCGAT
GTAGTGGTTGACGATGGTGCAGACCGCCGGCATGTCCGCCTCGGTGGCACGGCGGATGTCGGCCGGGCGT
CGTTCTGGGCTCATCGATTCGATTTGGTGTATCGAGATTGGTTATGAAATTCAGATGCTAGTGTAATGTA
TTGGTAATTTGGGAAGATATAATAGGAAGCAAGGCTATTTATCCATTTCTGAAAAGGCGAAATGGCGTCA
CCGCGAGCGTCACGCGCATTCCGTTCTTGCTGTAAAGCGTTGTTTGGTACACTTTTGACTAGCGAGGCTT
GGCGTGTCAGCGTATCTATTCAAAAGTCGTTAATGGCTGCGGATCAAGAAAAAGTTGGAATAGAAACAGA
ATACCCGCGAAATTCAGGCCCGGTTGCCATGTCCTACACGCCGAAATAAACGACCAAATTAGTAGAAAAA
TAAAAACTGACTCGGATACTTACGTCACGTCTTGCGCACTGATTTGAAAAATCTCAGAATTCCAATCCCA
CAAAAATCTGAGCTTAACAGCACAGTTGCTCCTCTCAGAGCAGAATCGGGTATTCAACACCCTCATATCA
ACTACTACGTTGTGTATAACGGTCCACATGCCGGTATATACGATGACTGGGGTTGTACAAAGGCGGCAAC
AAACGGCGTTCCCGGAGTTGCACACAAGAAATTTGCCACTATTACAGAGGCAAGAGCAGCAGCTGACGCG
TACACAACAAGTCAGCAAACAGACAGGTTGAACTTCATCCCCAAAGGAGAAGCTCAACTCAAGCCCAAGA
GCTTTGCTAAGGCCCTAACAAGCCCACCAAAGCAAAAAGCCCACTGGCTCACGCTAGGAACCAAAAGGCC
CAGCAGTGATCCAGCCCCAAAAGAGATCTCCTTTGCCCCGGAGATTACAATGGACGATTTCCTCTATCTT
TACGATCTAGGAAGGAAGTTCGAAGGTGAAGGTGACGACACTATGTTCACCACTGATAATGAGAAGGTTA
GCCTCTTCAATTTCAGAAAGAATGCTGACCCACAGATGGTTAGAGAGGCCTACGCAGCAGGTCTCATCAA
GACGATCTACCCGAGTAACAATCTCCAGGAGATCAAATACCTTCCCAAGAAGGTTAAAGATGCAGTCAAA
AGATTCAGGACTAATTGCATCAAGAACACAGAGAAAGACATATTTCTCAAGATCAGAAGTACTATTCCAG
TATGGACGATTCAAGGCTTGCTTCATAAACCAAGGCAAGTAATAGAGATTGGAGTCTCTAAAAAGGTAGT
TCCTACTGAATCTAAGGCCATGCATGGAGTCTAAGATTCAAATCGAGGATCTAACAGAACTCGCCGTGAA
GACTGGCGAACAGTTCATACAGAGTCTTTTACGACTCAATGACAAGAAGAAAATCTTCGTCAACATGGTG
GAGCACGACACTCTGGTCTACTCCAAAAATGTCAAAGATACAGTCTCAGAAGACCAAAGGGCTATTGAGA
CTTTTCAACAAAGGATAATTTCGGGAAACCTCCTCGGATTCCATTGCCCAGCTATCTGTCACTTCATCGA
AAGGACAGTAGAAAAGGAAGGTGGCTCCTACAAATGCCATCATTGCGATAAAGGAAAGGCTATCATTCAA
GATCTCTCTGCCGACAGTGGTCCCAAAGATGGACCCCCACCCACGAGGAGCATCGTGGAAAAAGAAGACG
TTCCAACCACGTCTTCAAAGCAAGTGGATTGATGTGACATCTCCACTGACGTAAGGGATGACGCACAATC
CCACTATCCTTCGCAAGACCCTTCCTCTATATAAGGAAGTTCATTTCATTTGGAGAGGACACGCTCGAGT
ATAAGAGCTCTATTTTTACAACAATTACCAACAACAACAAACAACAAACAACATTACAATTACATTTACA
ATTACCATGGACTACAAAGACGATGACGACAAAATCACAAGTTTGTACAAAAAAGCAGGCTTCATGATGG
ATCCAAACACTGTGTCAAGCTTTCAGGTAGATTGCTTTCTTTGGCATGTCCGCAAACGAGTTGCAGACCA
AGAACTAGGTGATGCCCCATTCCTTGATCGGCTTCGCCGAGATCAGAAATCCCTAAGAGGAAGGGGCAGC
ACCCTCGGTCTGGACATCGAGACAGCCACACGTGCTGGAAAGCAGATAGTGGAGCGGATTCTGAAAGACC
CAGCTTTCTTGTACAAAGTGGTGCCTAGGCCTGCTTGTAAGATCCCTAACGACCTCAAGCAGAAAGTCAT
GAACCACGGCAGCGTGCAGCTCGCCGACCACTACCAGCAGAACACCCCCATCGGCGACGGCCCCGTGCTG
CTGCCCGACAACCACTACCTGAGCTACCAGTCCGCCCTGAGCAAAGACCCCAACGAGAAGCGCGATCACA
TGGTCCTGCTGGAGTTCGTGACCGCCGCCGGGATCACTCTCGGCATGGACGAGCTGTACAAGTGACCTAG
GTGAGTCTAGAGAGTTAATTCTAGGTGAGTCTAGAGAGTTAATTAAGACCCGGGACTAGTCCCTAGAGTC
CTGCTTTAATGAGATATGCGAGACGCCTATGATCGCATGATATTTGCTTTCAATTCTGTTGTGCACGTTG
TAAAAAACCTGAGCATGTGTAGCTCAGATCCTTACCGCCGGTTTCGGTTCATTCTAATGAATATATCACC
CGTTACTATCGTATTTTTATGAATAATATTCTCCGTTCAATTTACTGATTGTACCCTACTACTTATATGT
ACAATATTAAAATGAAAACAATATATTGTGCTGAATAGGTTTATAGCGACATCTATGATAGAGCGCCACA
ATAACAAACAATTGCGTTTTATTATTACAAATCCAATTTTAAAAAAAGCGGCAGAACCGGTCAAACCTAA
AAGACTGATTACATAAATCTTATTCAAATTTCAAAAGTGCCCCAGGGGCTAGTATCTACGACACACCGAG
CGGCGAACTAATAACGCTCACTGAAGGGAACTCCGGTTCCCCGCCGGCGCGCATGGGTGAGATTCCTTGA
AGTTGAGTATTGGCCGTCCGCTCTACCGAAAGTTACGGGCACCATTCAACCCGGTCCAGCACGGCGGCCG
GGTAACCGACTTGCTGCCCCGAGAATTATGCAGCATTTTTTTGGTGTATGTGGGCCCCAAATGAAGTGCA
GGTCAAACCTTGACAGTGACGACAAATCGTTGGGCGGGTCCAGGGCGAATTTTGCGACAACATGTCGAGG
CTCAGCAGGACCTGCAGGCATGCAAGCTTGGCACTGGCCGTCGTTTTACAACGTCGTGACTGGGAAAACC
CTGGCGTTACCCAACTTAATCGCCTTGCAGCACATCCCCCTTTCGCCAGCTGGCGTAATAGCGAAGAGGC
CCGCACCGATCGCCCTTCCCAACAGTTGCGCAGCCTGAATGGCGAATGCTAGAGCAGCTTGAGCTTGGAT
CAGATTGTCGTTTCCCGCCTTCAGTTTAAACTATCAGTGTTTGACAGGATATATTGGCGGGTAAACCTAA
GAGAAAAGAGCGTTTATTAGAATAATCGGATATTTAAAAGGGCGTGAAAAGGTTTATCCGTTCGTCCATT
TGTATGTGCATGCCAACCACAGGGTTCCCCTCGGGATCAAAGTACTTTGATCCAACCCCTCCGCTGCTAT
AGTGCAGTCGGCTTCTGACGTTCAGTGCAGCCGTCTTCTGAAAACGACATGTCGCACAAGTCCTAAGTTA
CGCGACAGGCTGCCGCCCTGCCCTTTTCCTGGCGTTTTCTTGTCGCGTGTTTTAGTCGCATAAAGTAGAA
TACTTGCGACTAGAACCGGAGACATTACGCCATGAACAAGAGCGCCGCCGCTGGCCTGCTGGGCTATGCC
CGCGTCAGCACCGACGACCAGGACTTGACCAACCAACGGGCCGAACTGCACGCGGCCGGCTGCACCAAGC
TGTTTTCCGAGAAGATCACCGGCACCAGGCGCGACCGCCCGGAGCTGGCCAGGATGCTTGACCACCTACG
CCCTGGCGACGTTGTGACAGTGACCAGGCTAGACCGCCTGGCCCGCAGCACCCGCGACCTACTGGACATT
GCCGAGCGCATCCAGGAGGCCGGCGCGGGCCTGCGTAGCCTGGCAGAGCCGTGGGCCGACACCACCACGC
CGGCCGGCCGCATGGTGTTGACCGTGTTCGCCGGCATTGCCGAGTTCGAGCGTTCCCTAATCATCGACCG
CACCCGGAGCGGGCGCGAGGCCGCCAAGGCCCGAGGCGTGAAGTTTGGCCCCCGCCCTACCCTCACCCCG
GCACAGATCGCGCACGCCCGCGAGCTGATCGACCAGGAAGGCCGCACCGTGAAAGAGGCGGCTGCACTGC
TTGGCGTGCATCGCTCGACCCTGTACCGCGCACTTGAGCGCAGCGAGGAAGTGACGCCCACCGAGGCCAG
GCGGCGCGGTGCCTTCCGTGAGGACGCATTGACCGAGGCCGACGCCCTGGCGGCCGCCGAGAATGAACGC
CAAGAGGAACAAGCATGAAACCGCACCAGGACGGCCAGGACGAACCGTTTTTCATTACCGAAGAGATCGA
GGCGGAGATGATCGCGGCCGGGTACGTGTTCGAGCCGCCCGCGCACGTCTCAACCGTGCGGCTGCATGAA
ATCCTGGCCGGTTTGTCTGATGCCAAGCTGGCGGCCTGGCCGGCCAGCTTGGCCGCTGAAGAAACCGAGC
GCCGCCGTCTAAAAAGGTGATGTGTATTTGAGTAAAACAGCTTGCGTCATGCGGTCGCTGCGTATATGAT
GCGATGAGTAAATAAACAAATACGCAAGGGGAACGCATGAAGGTTATCGCTGTACTTAACCAGAAAGGCG
GGTCAGGCAAGACGACCATCGCAACCCATCTAGCCCGCGCCCTGCAACTCGCCGGGGCCGATGTTCTGTT
AGTCGATTCCGATCCCCAGGGCAGTGCCCGCGATTGGGCGGCCGTGCGGGAAGATCAACCGCTAACCGTT
GTCGGCATCGACCGCCCGACGATTGACCGCGACGTGAAGGCCATCGGCCGGCGCGACTTCGTAGTGATCG
ACGGAGCGCCCCAGGCGGCGGACTTGGCTGTGTCCGCGATCAAGGCAGCCGACTTCGTGCTGATTCCGGT
GCAGCCAAGCCCTTACGACATATGGGCCACCGCCGACCTGGTGGAGCTGGTTAAGCAGCGCATTGAGGTC
ACGGATGGAAGGCTACAAGCGGCCTTTGTCGTGTCGCGGGCGATCAAAGGCACGCGCATCGGCGGTGAGG
TTGCCGAGGCGCTGGCCGGGTACGAGCTGCCCATTCTTGAGTCCCGTATCACGCAGCGCGTGAGCTACCC
AGGCACTGCCGCCGCCGGCACAACCGTTCTTGAATCAGAACCCGAGGGCGACGCTGCCCGCGAGGTCCAG
GCGCTGGCCGCTGAAATTAAATCAAAACTCATTTGAGTTAATGAGGTAAAGAGAAAATGAGCAAAAGCAC
AAACACGCTAAGTGCCGGCCGTCCGAGCGCACGCAGCAGCAAGGCTGCAACGTTGGCCAGCCTGGCAGAC
ACGCCAGCCATGAAGCGGGTCAACTTTCAGTTGCCGGCGGAGGATCACACCAAGCTGAAGATGTACGCGG
TACGCCAAGGCAAGACCATTACCGAGCTGCTATCTGAATACATCGCGCAGCTACCAGAGTAAATGAGCAA
ATGAATAAATGAGTAGATGAATTTTAGCGGCTAAAGGAGGCGGCATGGAAAATCAAGAACAACCAGGCAC
CGACGCCGTGGAATGCCCCATGTGTGGAGGAACGGGCGGTTGGCCAGGCGTAAGCGGCTGGGTTGCCTGC
CGGCCCTGCAATGGCACTGGAACCCCCAAGCCCGAGGAATCGGCGTGAGCGGTCGCAAACCATCCGGCCC
GGTACAAATCGGCGCGGCGCTGGGTGATGACCTGGTGGAGAAGTTGAAGGCCGCGCAGGCCGCCCAGCGG
CAACGCATCGAGGCAGAAGCACGCCCCGGTGAATCGTGGCAAGCGGCCGCTGATCGAATCCGCAAAGAAT
CCCGGCAACCGCCGGCAGCCGGTGCGCCGTCGATTAGGAAGCCGCCCAAGGGCGACGAGCAACCAGATTT
TTTCGTTCCGATGCTCTATGACGTGGGCACCCGCGATAGTCGCAGCATCATGGACGTGGCCGTTTTCCGT
CTGTCGAAGCGTGACCGACGAGCTGGCGAGGTGATCCGCTACGAGCTTCCAGACGGGCACGTAGAGGTTT
CCGCAGGGCCGGCCGGCATGGCCAGTGTGTGGGATTACGACCTGGTACTGATGGCGGTTTCCCATCTAAC
CGAATCCATGAACCGATACCGGGAAGGGAAGGGAGACAAGCCCGGCCGCGTGTTCCGTCCACACGTTGCG
GACGTACTCAAGTTCTGCCGGCGAGCCGATGGCGGAAAGCAGAAAGACGACCTGGTAGAAACCTGCATTC
GGTTAAACACCACGCACGTTGCCATGCAGCGTACGAAGAAGGCCAAGAACGGCCGCCTGGTGACGGTATC
CGAGGGTGAAGCCTTGATTAGCCGCTACAAGATCGTAAAGAGCGAAACCGGGCGGCCGGAGTACATCGAG
ATCGAGCTAGCTGATTGGATGTACCGCGAGATCACAGAAGGCAAGAACCCGGACGTGCTGACGGTTCACC
CCGATTACTTTTTGATCGATCCCGGCATCGGCCGTTTTCTCTACCGCCTGGCACGCCGCGCCGCAGGCAA
GGCAGAAGCCAGATGGTTGTTCAAGACGATCTACGAACGCAGTGGCAGCGCCGGAGAGTTCAAGAAGTTC
TGTTTCACCGTGCGCAAGCTGATCGGGTCAAATGACCTGCCGGAGTACGATTTGAAGGAGGAGGCGGGGC
AGGCTGGCCCGATCCTAGTCATGCGCTACCGCAACCTGATCGAGGGCGAAGCATCCGCCGGTTCCTAATG
TACGGAGCAGATGCTAGGGCAAATTGCCCTAGCAGGGGAAAAAGGTCGAAAAGGTCTCTTTCCTGTGGAT
AGCACGTACATTGGGAACCCAAAGCCGTACATTGGGAACCGGAACCCGTACATTGGGAACCCAAAGCCGT
ACATTGGGAACCGGTCACACATGTAAGTGACTGATATAAAAGAGAAAAAAGGCGATTTTTCCGCCTAAAA
CTCTTTAAAACTTATTAAAACTCTTAAAACCCGCCTGGCCTGTGCATAACTGTCTGGCCAGCGCACAGCC
GAAGAGCTGCAAAAAGCGCCTACCCTTCGGTCGCTGCGCTCCCTACGCCCCGCCGCTTCGCGTCGGCCTA
TCGCGGCCGCTGGCCGCTCAAAAATGGCTGGCCTACGGCCAGGCAATCTACCAGGGCGCGGACAAGCCGC
GCCGTCGCCACTCGACCGCCGGCGCCCACATCAAGGCACCCTGCCTCGCGCGTTTCGGTGATGACGGTGA
AAACCTCTGACACATGCAGCTCCCGGAGACGGTCACAGCTTGTCTGTAAGCGGATGCCGGGAGCAGACAA
GCCCGTCAGGGCGCGTCAGCGGGTGTTGGCGGGTGTCGGGGCGCAGCCATGACCCAGTCACGTAGCGATA
GCGGAGTGTATACTGGCTTAACTATGCGGCATCAGAGCAGATTGTACTGAGAGTGCACCATATGCGGTGT
GAAATACCGCACAGATGCGTAAGGAGAAAATACCGCATCAGGCGCTCTTCCGCTTCCTCGCTCACTGACT
CGCTGCGCTCGGTCGTTCGGCTGCGGCGAGCGGTATCAGCTCACTCAAAGGCGGTAATACGGTTATCCAC
AGAATCAGGGGATAACGCAGGAAAGAACATGTGAGCAAAAGGCCAGCAAAAGGCCAGGAACCGTAAAAAG
GCCGCGTTGCTGGCGTTTTTCCATAGGCTCCGCCCCCCTGACGAGCATCACAAAAATCGACGCTCAAGTC
AGAGGTGGCGAAACCCGACAGGACTATAAAGATACCAGGCGTTTCCCCCTGGAAGCTCCCTCGTGCGCTC
TCCTGTTCCGACCCTGCCGCTTACCGGATACCTGTCCGCCTTTCTCCCTTCGGGAAGCGTGGCGCTTTCT
CATAGCTCACGCTGTAGGTATCTCAGTTCGGTGTAGGTCGTTCGCTCCAAGCTGGGCTGTGTGCACGAAC
CCCCCGTTCAGCCCGACCGCTGCGCCTTATCCGGTAACTATCGTCTTGAGTCCAACCCGGTAAGACACGA
CTTATCGCCACTGGCAGCAGCCACTGGTAACAGGATTAGCAGAGCGAGGTATGTAGGCGGTGCTACAGAG
TTCTTGAAGTGGTGGCCTAACTACGGCTACACTAGAAGGACAGTATTTGGTATCTGCGCTCTGCTGAAGC
CAGTTACCTTCGGAAAAAGAGTTGGTAGCTCTTGATCCGGCAAACAAACCACCGCTGGTAGCGGTGGTTT
TTTTGTTTGCAAGCAGCAGATTACGCGCAGAAAAAAAGGATCTCAAGAAGATCCTTTGATCTTTTCTACG
GGGTCTGACGCTCAGTGGAACGAAAACTCACGTTAAGGGATTTTGGTCATGCATTCTAGGTACTAAAACA
ATTCATCCAGTAAAATATAATATTTTATTTTCTCCCAATCAGGCTTGATCCCCAGTAAGTCAAAAAATAG
CTCGACATACTGTTCTTCCCCGATATCCTCCCTGATCGACCGGACGCAGAAGGCAATGTCATACCACTTG
TCCGCCCTGCCGCTTCTCCCAAGATCAATAAAGCCACTTACTTTGCCATCTTTCACAAAGATGTTGCTGT
CTCCCAGGTCGCCGTGGGAAAAGACAAGTTCCTCTTCGGGCTTTTCCGTCTTTAAAAAATCATACAGCTC
GCGCGGATCTTTAAATGGAGTGTCTTCTTCCCAGTTTTCGCAATCCACATCGGCCAGATCGTTATTCAGT
AAGTAATCCAATTCGGCTAAGCGGCTGTCTAAGCTATTCGTATAGGGACAATCCGATATGTCGATGGAGT
GAAAGAGCCTGATGCACTCCGCATACAGCTCGATAATCTTTTCAGGGCTTTGTTCATCTTCATACTCTTC
CGAGCAAAGGACGCCATCGGCCTCACTCATGAGCAGATTGCTCCAGCCATCATGCCGTTCAAAGTGCAGG
ACCTTTGGAACAGGCAGCTTTCCTTCCAGCCATAGCATCATGTCCTTTTCCCGTTCCACATCATAGGTGG
TCCCTTTATACCGGCTGTCCGTCATTTTTAAATATAGGTTTTCATTTTCTCCCACCAGCTTATATACCTT
AGCAGGAGACATTCCTTCCGTATCTTTTACGCAGCGGTATTTTTCGATCAGTTTTTTCAATTCCGGTGAT
ATTCTCATTTTAGCCATTTATTATTTCCTTCCTCTTTTCTACAGTATTTAAAGATACCCCAAGAAGCTAA
TTATAACAAGACGAACTCCAATTCACTGTTCCTTGCATTCTAAAACCTTAAATACCAGAAAACAGCTTTT
TCAAAGTTGTTTTCAAAGTTGGCGTATAACATAGTATCGACGGAGCCGATTTTGAAACCGCGGTGATCAC
AGGCAGCAACGCTCTGTCATCGTTACAATCAACATGCTACCCTCCGCGAGATCATCCGTGTTTCAAACCC
GGCAGCTTAGTTGCCGTTCTTCCGAATAGCATCGGTAACATGAGCAAAGTCTGCCGCCTTACAACGGCTC
TCCCGCTGACGCCGTCCCGGACTGATGGGCTGCCTGTATCGAGTGGTGATTTTGTGCCGAGCTGCCGGTC
GGGGAGCTGTTGGCTGGCTGG
