>Addgene plasmid #74724 | pdRBFC-NS1-YC | addgene partial sequence | sequence record 146211 | OCSterm-R 5'-GGCGGTAAGGATCTGAGCTA-3'
TCTCTAGACTCACCTAGAATTAACTCTCTAGACTCACCTAGGTCACTTGTACAGCTCGTCCATGCCGAGA
GTGATCCCGGCGGCGGTCACGAACTCCAGCAGGACCATGTGATCGCGCTTCTCGTTGGGGTCTTTGCTCA
GGGCGGACTGGTAGCTCAGGTAGTGGTTGTCGGGCAGCAGCACGGGGCCGTCGCCGATGGGGGTGTTCTG
CTGGTAGTGGTCGGCGAGCTGCACGCTGCCGTGGTTCATGACTTTCTGCTTGAGGTCGTTAGGGATCTTA
CAAGCAGGCCTAGGCACCACTTTGTACAAGAAAGCTGGGTCTTTCAGAATCCGCTCCACTATCTGCTTTC
CAGCACGTGTGGCTGTCTCGATGTCCAGACCGAGGGTGCTGCCCCTTCCTCTTAGGGATTTCTGATCTCG
GCGAAGCCGATCAAGGAATGGGGCATCACCTAGTTCTTGGTCTGCAACTCGTTTGCGGACATGCCAAAGA
AAGCAATCTACCTGAAAGCTTGACACAGTGTTTGGATCCATCATGAAGCCTGCTTTTTTGTACAAACTTG
TGATTTTGTCGTCATCGTCTTTGTAGTCCATGGTAATTGTAAATGTAATTGTAATGTTGTTTGTTGTTTG
TTGTTGTTGGTAATTGTTGTA
