>Addgene plasmid #74724 | pdRBFC-NS1-YC | addgene partial sequence | sequence record 146344 | 35S-promoter 5'-CTATCCTTCGCAAGACCCTTC-3'
CGCTCGAGTATAAGAGCTCTATTTTTACAACAATTACCAACAACAACAAACAACAAACAACATTACAATT
ACATTTACAATTACCATGGACTACAAAGACGATGACGACAAAATCACAAGTTTGTACAAAAAAGCAGGCT
TCATGATGGATCCAAACACTGTGTCAAGCTTTCAGGTAGATTGCTTTCTTTGGCATGTCCGCAAACGAGT
TGCAGACCAAGAACTAGGTGATGCCCCATTCCTTGATCGGCTTCGCCGAGATCAGAAATCCCTAAGAGGA
AGGGGCAGCACCCTCGGTCTGGACATCGAGACAGCCACACGTGCTGGAAAGCAGATAGTGGAGCGGATTC
TGAAAGACCCAGCTTTCTTGTACAAAGTGGTGCCTAGGCCTGCTTGTAAGATCCCTAACGACCTCAAGCA
GAAAGTCATGAACCACGGCAGCGTGCAGCTCGCCGACCACTACCAGCAGAACACCCCCATCGGCGACGGC
CCCGTGCTGCTGCCCGACAACCACTACCTGAGCTACCAGTCCGCCCTGAGCAAAGACCCCAACGAGAAGC
GCGATCACATGGTCCTGCTGGAGTTCGTGACCGCCGCCGGGATCACTCTCGGCATGGACGAGCTGTACAA
GTGACCTAGGTGAGTCTAGAGAGTTAATTCTAGGTGAGTCTAGAGAGTTAATTAAGACCCGGGACTAGTC
CCTAGAGTCCTGCTTTAATGAGATATGCGAGACGCCTATGATCGCATGATATTTGCTTTCAATTCTGTTG
TGCACGTTGTAAAA
